>Addgene plasmid #177580 | pEGFP-HA3-STONIN1 | addgene full sequence | sequence record 348377 | Addgene NGS Result
TCCTGCGTTATCCCCTGATTCTGTGGATAACCGTATTACCGCCATGCATTAGTTATTAATAGTAATCAAT
TACGGGGTCATTAGTTCATAGCCCATATATGGAGTTCCGCGTTACATAACTTACGGTAAATGGCCCGCCT
GGCTGACCGCCCAACGACCCCCGCCCATTGACGTCAATAATGACGTATGTTCCCATAGTAACGCCAATAG
GGACTTTCCATTGACGTCAATGGGTGGAGTATTTACGGTAAACTGCCCACTTGGCAGTACATCAAGTGTA
TCATATGCCAAGTACGCCCCCTATTGACGTCAATGACGGTAAATGGCCCGCCTGGCATTATGCCCAGTAC
ATGACCTTATGGGACTTTCCTACTTGGCAGTACATCTACGTATTAGTCATCGCTATTACCATGGTGATGC
GGTTTTGGCAGTACATCAATGGGCGTGGATAGCGGTTTGACTCACGGGGATTTCCAAGTCTCCACCCCAT
TGACGTCAATGGGAGTTTGTTTTGGCACCAAAATCAACGGGACTTTCCAAAATGTCGTAACAACTCCGCC
CCATTGACGCAAATGGGCGGTAGGCGTGTACGGTGGGAGGTCTATATAAGCAGAGCTGGTTTAGTGAACC
GTCAGATCCGCTAGCGCTACCGGTCGCCACCATGGTGAGCAAGGGCGAGGAGCTGTTCACCGGGGTGGTG
CCCATCCTGGTCGAGCTGGACGGCGACGTAAACGGCCACAAGTTCAGCGTGTCCGGCGAGGGCGAGGGCG
ATGCCACCTACGGCAAGCTGACCCTGAAGTTCATCTGCACCACCGGCAAGCTGCCCGTGCCCTGGCCCAC
CCTCGTGACCACCCTGACCTACGGCGTGCAGTGCTTCAGCCGCTACCCCGACCACATGAAGCAGCACGAC
TTCTTCAAGTCCGCCATGCCCGAAGGCTACGTCCAGGAGCGCACCATCTTCTTCAAGGACGACGGCAACT
ACAAGACCCGCGCCGAGGTGAAGTTCGAGGGCGACACCCTGGTGAACCGCATCGAGCTGAAGGGCATCGA
CTTCAAGGAGGACGGCAACATCCTGGGGCACAAGCTGGAGTACAACTACAACAGCCACAACGTCTATATC
ATGGCCGACAAGCAGAAGAACGGCATCAAGGTGAACTTCAAGATCCGCCACAACATCGAGGACGGCAGCG
TGCAGCTCGCCGACCACTACCAGCAGAACACCCCCATCGGCGACGGCCCCGTGCTGCTGCCCGACAACCA
CTACCTGAGCACCCAGTCCGCCCTGAGCAAAGACCCCAACGAGAAGCGCGATCACATGGTCCTGCTGGAG
TTCGTGACCGCCGCCGGGATCACTCTCGGCATGGACGAGCTGTACAAGTCCGGCCGGACTCAGATCTCGA
GCGCCACCATGTACCCGTACGATGTTCCTGACTATGCGGGCTATCCCTATGACGTCCCGGACTATGCCAT
GGGCTACCCTTACGACGTTCCAGATTACGCTGGTACCATGTGCTCCACAAATCCAGGCAAATGGGTCACC
TTTGATGATGATCCTGCTGTTCAATCTTCTCAAAAGTCAAAGAATTTTCCTCTGGAGAATCAAGGTGTCT
GTAGACCAAATGGACTGAAGCTGAACCTTCCTGGCCTCAGGGAATTTCCCAGTGGATCTTCCTCCACCAG
CAGCACTCCTCTCTCCTCCCCCATTGTAGATTTTTATTTCAGTCCAGGACCTCCAAGTAACTCTCCTCTT
TCTACACCTACCAAAGACTTCCCAGGTTTTCCTGGCATCCCCAAAGCAGGGACTCATGTGCTTTATCCTA
TTCCAGAATCATCTTCAGACAGCCCACTCGCAATATCAGGAGGAGAATCTTCCTTACTGCCTACCAGACC
AACATGTTTATCCCATGCCTTGTTACCCAGTGACCACTCATGTACACATCCAACTCCCAAAGTAGGTCTT
CCAGATGAAGTTAATCCTCAACAGGCTGAAAGCCTAGGATTCCAAAGTGATGATCTCCCCCAGTTTCAGT
ATTTTCGAGAGGACTGTGCTTTTTCAAGTCCATTTTGGAAAGATGAAGGCAGTGATTCCCATTTCACCCT
TGACCCACCAGGAAGCAAAAAGATGTTCTCATCAAGAAACAAGGAGATGCCTATTGACCAAAAAAGCCTA
AATAAGTGTTCACTCAACTATATCTGTGAGAAGCTTGAACATCTCCAGTCAGCTGAGAACCAAGACTCAC
TTAGAAGTTTGTCTATGCACTGTCTATGTGCTGAAGAAAATGCCTCTTCCTTTGTCCCCCACACACTCTT
CAGGAGTCAGCCAAAATCCGGATGGTCTTTCATGCTGAGAATTCCTGAGAAGAAGAATATGATGTCTTCC
CGGCAATGGGGACCAATTTTTCTGAAAGTTTTGCCTGGAGGAATTTTGCAGATGTATTATGAACAGGGAT
TAGAAAAACCATTTAAAGAGATACAGCTTGATCCATATTGTAGGCTTTCTGAACCCAAGGTTGAGAACTT
CAGTGTAGCAGGAAAAATCCACACTGTGAAGATTGAACATGTGTCTTACACAGAAAAAAGGAAATACCAT
TCTAAGACAGAAGTAGTTCATGAACCTGACATAGAGCAGATGCTGAAGTTGGGGTCCACATCGTACCATG
ACTTCCTTGACTTTCTGACTACTGTGGAGGAGGAGCTGATGAAGTTGCCAGCTGTTTCAAAACCAAAAAA
GAACTACGAGGAGCAAGAAATTTCCTTGGAAATTGTGGACAACTTTTGGGGTAAAGTCACAAAAGAAGGA
AAATTTGCTGAAAGTGCTGTGATAACTCAAATTTATTGCCTCTGCTTTGTGAATGGGAACCTGGAATGCT
TTTTAACCTTGAATGACCTTGAGTTGCCGAAGCGAGATGAATCCTATTATGAGAAGGACTCAGAAAAAAA
GGGGATTGATATTCTTGACTACCATTTTCATAAGTGTGTGAATGTACAAGAATTTGAGCAATCAAGAATC
ATTAAGTTTGTACCTCTGGATGCCTGCCGGTTTGAGCTGATGCGTTTCAAGACTTTGTATAATGGGGATA
ATCTTCCCTTTTCCTTGAAGTCTGTAGTGGTTGTCCAGGGAGCATACGTGGAACTTCAGGCTTTTGTCAA
CATGGCCTCATTGGCGCAGAGGTCATCCTACGCTGGTTCCTTAAGGTCCTGTGACAATATAAGGATACAC
TTTCCTGTCCCATCGCAGTGGATCAAGGCCCTTTGGACCATGAACCTCCAGAGGCAGAAGTCTCTGAAAG
CTAAAATGAACCGCCGAGCATGTCTGGGGAGTTTACAGGAACTTGAATCTGAACCTGTCATTCAAGTCAC
TGTGGGGTCAGCAAAATATGAGAGTGCCTACCAGGCAGTGGTATGGAAGATAGATCGGCTTCCAGACAAA
AATTCAAGTCTAGATCATCCCCATTGTCTGTCATACAAATTAGAGCTTGGATCAGACCAAGAAATTCCCT
CTGATTGGTATCCATTTGCTACTGTTCAGTTTTCCGTGCCTGACACCTGTGCCTCAAGGACAGAGGTCAG
GTCTCTGGGAGTGGAGAGTGATGTCCAGCCACAGAAACATGTTCAGCAGCGAGCTTGCTACAACATCCAG
GTTGAAATAGAAAAAAAGTGGATTAAAATCGATGGAGAAGACCCAGATAAAATTGGTGACTGCATAACTC
AGTAGGGATCCACCGGATCTAGATAACTGATCATAATCAGCCATACCACATTTGTAGAGGTTTTACTTGC
TTTAAAAAACCTCCCACACCTCCCCCTGAACCTGAAACATAAAATGAATGCAATTGTTGTTGTTAACTTG
TTTATTGCAGCTTATAATGGTTACAAATAAAGCAATAGCATCACAAATTTCACAAATAAAGCATTTTTTT
CACTGCATTCTAGTTGTGGTTTGTCCAAACTCATCAATGTATCTTAACGCGTAAATTGTAAGCGTTAATA
TTTTGTTAAAATTCGCGTTAAATTTTTGTTAAATCAGCTCATTTTTTAACCAATAGGCCGAAATCGGCAA
AATCCCTTATAAATCAAAAGAATAGACCGAGATAGGGT
[37 nt withheld, positions 4099-4135]
AAAGAACGTGGACTCCAACGTCAAAGG
[49 nt withheld, positions 4163-4211]
T
[91 nt withheld, positions 4213-4303]
G
[124 nt withheld, positions 4305-4428]
CAGGTGGCACTTTTCGGGGAAATGTGCGCGGAACCCCTATTTGTTTATTTTTCTAAATACATTCAAATAT
GTATCCGCTCATGAGACAATAACCCTGATAAATGCTTCAATAATATTGAAAAAGGAAGAGTCCTGAGGCG
GAAAGAACCAGCTGTGGAATGTGTGTCAGTTAGGGTGTGGAAAGTCCCCAGGCTCCCCAGCAGGCAGAAG
TATGCAAAGCATGCATCTCAATTAGTCAGCAACCAGGTGTGGAAAGTCCCCAGGCTCCCCAGCAGGCAGA
AGTATGCAAAGCATGCATCTCAATTAGTCAGCAACCATAGTCCCGCCCCTAACTCCGCCCATCCCGCCCC
TAACTCCGCCCAGTTCCGCCCATTCTCCGCCCCATGGCTGACTAATTTTTTTTATTTATGCAGAGGCCGA
GGCCGCCTCGGCCTCTGAGCTATTCCAGAAGTAGTGAGGAGGCTTTTTTGGAGGCCTAGGCTTTTGCAAA
GATCGATCAAGAGACAGGATGAGGATCGTTTCGCATGATTGAACAAGATGGATTGCACGCAGGTTCTCCG
GCCGCTTGGGTGGAGAGGCTATTCGGCTATGACTGGGCACAACAGACAATCGGCTGCTCTGATGCCGCCG
TGTTCCGGCTGTCAGCGCAGGGGCGCCCGGTTCTTTTTGTCAAGACCGACCTGTCCGGTGCCCTGAATGA
ACTGCAAGACGAGGCAGCGCGGCTATCGTGGCTGGCCACGACGGGCGTTCCTTGCGCAGCTGTGCTCGAC
GTTGTCACTGAAGCGGGAAGGGACTGGCTGCTATTGGGCGAAGTGCCGGGGCAGGATCTCCTGTCATCTC
ACCTTGCTCCTGCCGAGAAAGTATCCATCATGGCTGATGCAATGCGGCGGCTGCATACGCTTGATCCGGC
TACCTGCCCATTCGACCACCAAGCGAAACATCGCATCGAGCGAGCACGTACTCGGATGGAAGCCGGTCTT
GTCGATCAGGATGATCTGGACGAAGAGCATCAGGGGCTCGCGCCAGCCGAACTGTTCGCCAGGCTCAAGG
CGAGCATGCCCGACGGCGAGGATCTCGTCGTGACCCATGGCGATGCCTGCTTGCCGAATATCATGGTGGA
AAATGGCCGCTTTTCTGGATTCATCGACTGTGGCCGGCTGGGTGTGGCGGACCGCTATCAGGACATAGCG
TTGGCTACCCGTGATATTGCTGAAGAGCTTGGCGGCGAATGGGCTGACCGCTTCCTCGTGCTTTACGGTA
TCGCCGCTCCCGATTCGCAGCGCATCGCCTTCTATCGCCTTCTTGACGAGTTCTTCTGAGCGGGACTCTG
GGGTTCGAAATGACCGACCAAGCGACGCCCAACCTGCCATCACGAGATTTCGATTCCACCGCCGCCTTCT
ATGAAAGGTTGGGCTTCGGAATCGTTTTCCGGGACGCCGGCTGGATGATCCTCCAGCGCGGGGATCTCAT
GCTGGAGTTCTTCGCCCACCCTAGGGGGAGGCTAACTGAAACACGGAAGGAGACAATACCGGAAGGAACC
CGCGCTATGACGGCAATAAAAAGACAGAATAAAACGCACGGTGTTGGGTCGTTTGTTCATAAACGCGGGG
TTCGGTCCCAGGGCTGGCACTCTGTCGATACCCCACCGAGACCCCATTGGGGCCAATACGCCCGCGTTTC
TTCCTTTTCCCCACCCCACCCCCCAAGTTCGGGTGAAGGCCCAGGGCTCGCAGCCAACGTCGGGGCGGCA
GGCCCTGCCATAGCCTCAGGTTACTCATATATACTTTAGATTGATTTAAAACTTCATTTTTAATTTAAAA
GGATCTAGGTGAAGATCCTTTTTGATAATCTCATGACCAAAATCCCTTAACGTGAGTTTTCGTTCCACTG
AGCGTCAGACCCCGTAGAAAAGATCAAAGGATCTTCTTGAGATCCTTTTTTTCTGCGCGTAATCTGCTGC
TTGCAAACAAAAAAACCACCGCTACCAGCGGTGGTTTGTTTGCCGGATCAAGAGCTACCAACTCTTTTTC
CGAAGGTAACTGGCTTCAGCAGAGCGCAGATACCAAATACTGTTCTTCTAGTGTAGCCGTAGTTAGGCCA
CCACTTCAAGAACTCTGTAGCACCGCCTACATACCTCGCTCTGCTAATCCTGTTACCAGTGGCTGCTGCC
AGTGGCGATAAGTCGTGTCTTACCGGGTTGGACTCAAGACGATAGTTACCGGATAAGGCGCAGCGGTCGG
GCTGAACGGGGGGTTCGTGCACACAGCCCAGCTTGGAGCGAACGACCTACACCGAACTGAGATACCTACA
GCGTGAGCTATGAGAAAGCGCCACGCTTCCCGAAGGGAGAAAGGCGGACAGGTATCCGGTAAGCGGCAGG
GTCGGAACAGGAGAGCGCACGAGGGAGCTTCCAGGGGGAAACGCCTGGTATCTTTATAGTCCTGTCGGGT
TTCGCCACCTCTGACTTGAGCGTCGATTTTTGTGATGCTCGTCAGGGGGGCGGAGCCTATGGAAAAACGC
CAGCAACGCGGCCTTTTTACGGTTCCTGGCCTTTTGCTGGCCTTTTGCTCACATGTTCTT
Features (pLannotate 1.2.2; 17 found; start..end, strand, type, name):
      8..42      +  rep_origin     RSF ori (fragment): Plasmids containing the RSF 1030 origin of replication can be propagated in E. coli cells that contain additional plasmids with compatible origins.
    110..413     +  enhancer       CMV enhancer: human cytomegalovirus immediate early enhancer
    414..617     +  promoter       CMV promoter: human cytomegalovirus (CMV) immediate early promoter
    662..1378    +  CDS            EGFP: EGFP is a basic (constitutively fluorescent) green fluorescent protein published in 1996, derived from Aequorea victoria. It is reported to be a rapidly-maturing weak dimer with moderate acid sensitivity.
   1384..1402    +  misc_feature   MCS (fragment): multiple cloning site
   1412..1467    +  CDS            3xHA (fragment): three tandem HA epitope tags
   1508..3712    +  CDS            STON1: STON1_HUMAN - Also known as SALF, SBLF, STN1. Experimental evidence at protein level: Swiss-Prot protein existence level 1. May be involved in the endocytic machinery. From Homo sapiens (Human).
   3738..3822    +  CDS            large T antigen (fragment): large T antigen from SV40 (simian virus 40)
   3845..3966    +  polyA_signal   SV40 poly(A) signal: SV40 polyadenylation signal
   4000..4428    -  rep_origin     f1 ori (sequence partly withheld): f1 bacteriophage origin of replication; arrow indicates direction of (+) strand synthesis
   4455..4559    +  promoter       AmpR promoter: bla
   4561..4918    +  promoter       SV40 promoter: SV40 enhancer and early promoter
   4953..5747    +  CDS            NeoR/KanR: aminoglycoside phosphotransferase from Tn5; aph(3')-II (or nptII); confers resistance to neomycin, kanamycin, and G418 (Geneticin®)
   5768..5920    +  CDS            ble (fragment): BLE_KLEPN - Experimental evidence at protein level: Swiss-Prot protein existence level 1. Binding protein with a strong affinity to the bleomycin family of antibiotics. Binds to CL990; an antimitotic-antibiotic compound. From Klebsiella pneumoniae.
   5979..6026    +  polyA_signal   HSV TK poly(A) signal: herpes simplex virus thymidine kinase polyadenylation signal (Cole and Stacy, 1985)
   6117..6133    -  polyA_signal   bGH poly(A) signal (fragment): bovine growth hormone polyadenylation signal
   6355..6943    +  rep_origin     ori: high-copy-number ColE1/pMB1/pBR322/pUC origin of replication
