[The description below was written by a language model from this plasmid's Addgene catalogue record and pLannotate feature annotations shown in this document.]
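Description:
pEGFP-HA3-STONIN1 is a mammalian expression plasmid of about 7.0 kb, built on an EGFP fusion backbone, that produces human stonin 1 (STON1) as an N-terminally tagged fluorescent fusion protein. Transcription is driven by the human cytomegalovirus immediate early enhancer and promoter. The open reading frame begins with EGFP, continues through a remnant of the multiple cloning site and a triple HA epitope tag, and then runs into the roughly 2.2 kb STON1 coding sequence, which was inserted between KpnI and BamHI sites. An SV40 polyadenylation signal terminates the transcript. The resulting GFP-3xHA-stonin 1 protein can be followed by fluorescence in cells and detected or immunoprecipitated through the HA epitopes.

The plasmid replicates in E. coli from a high-copy ColE1/pUC-type origin and also carries an f1 phage origin for single-stranded DNA production. A single NeoR/KanR (Tn5 aminoglycoside phosphotransferase) cassette serves both hosts. A bacterial bla-type promoter gives kanamycin resistance in bacteria, while the adjacent SV40 enhancer/early promoter and an HSV TK polyadenylation signal allow G418 selection of stably transfected mammalian cells. The short annotated fragments of RSF ori, SV40 large T antigen, ble and bGH poly(A) are partial matches and are unlikely to be functional elements.

Stonin 1 is annotated as a possible component of the endocytic machinery, and the construct suits localization and interaction studies of this protein in mammalian cells. The insert carries a V334A substitution relative to the human reference protein. The depositor does not know whether this affects function and advises additional verification before use.
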