Addgene plasmid #177580: pEGFP-HA3-STONIN1
Purpose: Expresses Stonin1 in mammalian cells
Depositing lab: Juan Bonifacino. Depositing organization: National Institute of Child Health and Human Development (NICHD). Publication: Stonin 2: an adaptor-like protein that interacts with components of the endocytic machinery. Martina JA, Bonangelino CJ, Aguilar RC, Bonifacino JS. J Cell Biol. 2001 May 28;153(5):1111-20. doi: 10.1083/jcb.153.5.1111. PubMed 11381094.
Backbone
  Vector backbone: EGFP
  Backbone size w/o insert (bp): 4700
  Vector type: Mammalian Expression
Growth in bacteria
  Bacterial resistance: Kanamycin, 50 μg/mL
  Growth temperature: 37°C
  Growth strain: DH5alpha
  Copy number: Unknown
Gene/Insert
  Gene/Insert name: STONIN1
  Species: H. sapiens (human)
  Insert size (bp): 2200
  Mutation: V334A- please see depositor comments
  Tag / fusion protein: GFP (N terminal on insert); 3XHA (N terminal on insert)
  Cloning method: Restriction Enzyme; 5′ cloning site Kpn1 (unknown if destroyed); 3′ cloning site BamH1 (unknown if destroyed)
  Sequencing primers: 5′ GFP-Fward
Terms and licenses: Academic/Nonprofit Terms; Industry Terms: Not Available to Industry
Depositor comments: Please note there is a single mutation V334A compared to stonin-1 [Homo sapiens] NP_001185524.1. Depositor is unsure if this will affect plasmid function. We recommend additional diagnostic tests before using this plasmid.
How to cite: pEGFP-HA3-STONIN1 was a gift from Juan Bonifacino (Addgene plasmid # 177580 ; http://n2t.net/addgene:177580 ; RRID:Addgene_177580)
